>Addgene plasmid #174174 | PGKp-GFP-YAP (5SA) | addgene full sequence | sequence record 340277 | Addgene NGS Result
CCAGAGGAACTGCTTCCTTCACGACATTCAACAGACCTTGCATTCCTTTGGCGAGAGGGGAAAGACCCCT
AGGAATGCTCGTCAAGAAGACAGGGCCAGGTTTCCGGGCCCTCACATTGCCAAAAGACGGCAATATGGTG
GAAAATAACATATAGACAAACGCACACCGGCCTTATTCCAAGCGGCTTCGGCCAGTAACGTTAGGGGGGG
GGGAGGGAGAGGGGGGGGGGCGGAATTCGATTCGAGGCCGCGTTTTAGCTAGATCACCACTTTGTACAAG
AAAGCTGGGTCTATAACCATGTAAGAAAGCTTTCTTTATCTAGCTTGGTGGCAGCCAAAACAGACTCCAT
GTCATTAAGGATGTCAGAACTCAAAGCTTCCTGCAGACTTGGCATCAGCTCCTCTCCTTCTATGTTCATT
CCATCTCCTTCCAGTGTTCCAAGGTCCACATTTGTCCCAGGAATGGCTTCAAGGTAGTCTGGGAAACGGT
TCTGCTGTGAGGGCAGGGTGCTTTGGTTGATAGTATCACCTGTATCCATCTCATCCACACTGTTCAGGAA
GTCATCTGGGGTTCGAGGGACACTGTAGCTGCTCATGCTTAGTCCACTGTCTGTAGCCTCATCTCGAGAG
TGATAGGTGCCACTGTTAAGGAAAGGATCTGAGCTATTGGTCGTCATTGTTCTCAATTCCTGAGACATCC
CGGGAGAAGACACTGGATTTTGAGTCCCACCATCCTGCTCCAGTGTTGGTAACTGGCTACGCAGGGCTAA
CTCCTGACATTTTGGAGAATTTGCTGTGCTGGGATTGATATTCCGCATTGCCTGCCGAAGCAGTTCTTGC
TGTTTCAGCCGCAGCCTCTCCTTCTCCATCTGCAGTTGCTGCAGTCGCATCTGTTGCTGCTGGTTGGAGT
TGCTGCCACCCATGACGCCTCCCTGTGGGCTCTGGGGAGCCAGGGGTGGTGGCTGTTTCACTGGAGCACT
CTGACTGATTCTCTGGTTCATGGCAAAACGAGGGTCAAGCCTTGGGTCTAGCCAAGAGGTGGTCTTGTTC
TTATGGTTTATATAGTAAATTTCTCCATCCTGAGTCATGGCTTGTTCCCATCCATCAGGAAGAGGACCTG
AAGCCGAGTTCATCATATTCTGCTGCACTGGTGGACTGGTGGGGGCTGTGACGTTCATCTGGGACAGCAT
GGCCTTCCTGGGGTCCTGCCATGTTGTTGTCTGATCGATGTGATTTAAGAAGTATCTCTGACCAGAAGAT
GTCTTTGCCATCTCCCAACCTGCTGGCAGAGGTACATCATCAGGTATCTCAAAAGCAGACTGTCGAAGAT
GCTGAGCTGTGGGTGTAGCTGCTGGGCCAGAGACTACTCCAGTGGGGGTCAGTGTCCCAGGAGAAACAGC
TCCCAACTGCAGAGAAGCTGGAGAGGCATGAGCTCGAACATGCTGTGGAGTCAGGGCTCCTGCAGTGCCT
GCATCAGTAGCGGCCTGTCGGGAGTGGGATTTGGGCTCCGGCGGCTTGAAGAAGGAGTCGGGCAGCTTCC
GGAGCCTCATGGGCACGGTCTGGGGCACGTTGGCCGTCTTGGGGTTCATGACGGCGTTGAAGAGCGCCTC
CAGGTCGGTCTCCGCGTCCCCGCGGACGTGCACGATCTGATGCCCGGCGGGGGGTGCCTGCGGCGCCGCC
TGGGTCGCCGCGGGTGCCGGTTGCCCGGGTCCGGACGGCGGGCCCTGCCCCTGCGGGGGCTGCGAAGGCG
GCTGCCCTTGGCCCTGGGGGGCCGGTTGAGGCGGCGGCTGCTGCCCGGGATCCATCTTGTCATCGTCATC
CTTGTAGTCGATGTCATGATCTTTATAATCACCGTCATGGTCTTTGTAGTCCATGCTCCGGTGGATCCCC
CTGGGGAGAGAGGTCGGTGATTCGGTCAACGAGGGAGCCGACTGCCGACGTGCGCTCCGGAGGCTTGCAG
AATGCGGAACACCGCGCGGGCAGGAACAGGGCCCACACTACCGCCCCACACCCCGCCTCCCGCACCGCCC
CTTCCCGGCCGCTGCTCTCGGCGCGCCCTGCTGAGCAGCCGCTATTGGCCACAGCCCATCGCGGTCGGCG
CGCTGCCATTGCTCCCTGGCGCTGTCCGTCTGCGAGGGTACTAGTGAGACGTGCGGCTTCCGTTTGTCAC
GTCCGGCACGCCGCGAACCGCAAGGAACCTTCCCGACTTAGGGGCGGAGCAGGAAGCGTCGCCGGGGGGC
CCACAAGGGTAGCGGCGAAGATCCGGGTGACGCTGCGAACGGACGTGAAGAATGTGCGAGACCCAGGGTC
GGCGCCGCTGCGTTTCCCGGAACCACGCCCAGAGCAGCCGCGTCCCTGCGCAAACCCAGGGCTGCCTTGG
AAAAGGCGCAACCCCAACCCCCTCGAGCCGCGGCCAAAGTGGATCTCTGCTGTCCCTGTAATAAACCCGA
AAATTTTGAATTTTTGTAATTTGTTTTTGTAATTCTTTAGTTTGTATGTCTGTTGCTATTATGTCTACTA
TTCTTTCCCCTGCACTGTACCCCCCAATCCCCCCTTTTCTTTTAAAATTGTGGATGAATACTGCCATTTG
TCTCGAGGTCGAGAATTGTCCCCTCGGGGTTGGGAGGTGGGTCTGAAACGATAATGGTGAATATCCCTGC
CTAACTCTATTCACTATAGAAAGTACAGCAAAAACTATTCTTAAACCTACCAAGCCTCCTACTATCATTA
TGAATAATTTTATATACCACAGCCAATTTGTTATGTTAAACCAATTCCACAAACTTGCCCATTTATCTAA
TTCCAATAATTCTTGTTCATTCTTTTCTTGCTGGTTTTGCGATTCTTCAATTAAGGAGTGTATTAAGCTT
GTGTAATTGTTAATTTCTCTGTCCCACTCCATCCAGGTCGTGTGATTCCAAATCTGTTCCAGAGATTTAT
TACTCCAACTAGCATTCCAAGGCACAGCAGTGGTGCAAATGAGTTTTCCAGAGCAACCCCAAATCCCCAG
GAGCTGTTGATCCTTTAGGTATCTTTCCACAGCCAGGATTCTTGCCTGGAGCTGCTTGATGCCCCAGACT
GTGAGTTGCAACAGATGCTGTTGCGCCTCAATAGCCCTCAGCAAATTGTTCTGCTGCTGCACTATACCAG
ACAATAATTGTCTGGCCTGTACCGTCAGCGTCATTGACGCTGCGCCCATAGTGCTTCCTGCTGCTCCCAA
GAACCCAAGGAACAAAGCTCCTATTCCCACTGCTCTTTTTTCTCTCTGCACCACTCTTCTCTTTGCCTTG
GTGGGTGCTACTCCTAATGGTTCAATTTTTACTACTTTATATTTATATAATTCACTTCTCCAATTGTCCC
TCATATCTCCTCCTCCAGGTCTGAAGATCAGCGGCCGCTTGCTGTGCGGTGGTCTTACTTTTGTTTTGCT
CTTCCTCTATCTTGTCTAAAGCTTCCTTGGTGTCTTTTATCTCTATCCTTTGATGCACACAATAGAGGGT
TGCTACTGTATTATATAATGATCTAAGTTCTTCTGATCCTGTCTGAAGGGATGGTTGTAGCTGTCCCAGT
ATTTGTCTACAGCCTTCTGATGTTTCTAACAGGCCAGGATTAACTGCGAATCGTTCTAGCTCCCTGCTTG
CCCATACTATATGTTTTAATTTATATTTTTTCTTTCCCCCTGGCCTTAACCGAATTTTTTCCCATCGCGA
TCTAATTCTCCCCCGCTTAATACTGACGCTCTCGCACCCATCTCTCTCCTTCTAGCCTCCGCTAGTCAAA
ATTTTTGGCGTACTCACCAGTCGCCGCCCCTCGCCTCTTGCCGTGCGCGCTTCAGCAAGCCGAGTCCTGC
GTCGAGAGAGCTCCTCTGGTTTCCCTTTCGCTTTCAAGTCCCTGTTCGGGCGCCACTGCTAGAGATTTTC
CACACTGACTAAAAGGGTCTGAGGGATCTCTAGTTACCAGAGTCACACAACAGACGGGCACACACTACTT
GAAGCACTCAAGGCAAGCTTTATTGAGGCTTAAGCAGTGGGTTCCCTAGTTAGCCAGAGAGCTCCCAGGC
TCAGATCTGGTCTAACCAGAGAGACCCGTTTATGTATCGAGCTAGGCACTTAAATACAATATCTCTGCAA
TGCGGCAATTCAGTGGTTCGTCCAATCCATGTCAGACCCGTCTGTTGCCTTCCTAATAAGGCACGATCGT
ACCACCTTACTTCCACCAATCGGCATGCACGGTGCTTTTTCTCTCCTTGTAAGGCATGTTGCTAACTCAT
CGTTACCATGTTGCAAGACTACAAGAGTATTGCATAAGACTACATTAAGCTTGCAGCTCCAGCTTTTGTT
CCCTTTAGTGAGGGTTAATTGCGCGCTTGGCGTAATCATGGTCATAGCTGTTTCCTGTGTGAAATTGTTA
TCCGCTCACAATTCCACACAACATACGAGCCGGAAGCATAAAGTGTAAAGCCTGGGGTGCCTAATGAGTG
AGCTAACTCACATTAATTGCGTTGCGCTCACTGCCCGCTTTCCAGTCGGGAAACCTGTCGTGCCAGCTGC
ATTAATGAATCGGCCAACGCGCGGGGAGAGGCGGTTTGCGTATTGGGCGCTCTTCCGCTTCCTCGCTCAC
TGACTCGCTGCGCTCGGTCGTTCGGCTGCGGCGAGCGGTATCAGCTCACTCAAAGGCGGTAATACGGTTA
TCCACAGAATCAGGGGATAACGCAGGAAAGAACATGTGAGCAAAAGGCCAGCAAAAGGCCAGGAACCGTA
AAAAGGCCGCGTTGCTGGCGTTTTTCCATAGGCTCCGCCCCCCTGACGAGCATCACAAAAATCGACGCTC
AAGTCAGAGGTGGCGAAACCCGACAGGACTATAAAGATACCAGGCGTTTCCCCCTGGAAGCTCCCTCGTG
CGCTCTCCTGTTCCGACCCTGCCGCTTACCGGATACCTGTCCGCCTTTCTCCCTTCGGGAAGCGTGGCGC
TTTCTCATAGCTCACGCTGTAGGTATCTCAGTTCGGTGTAGGTCGTTCGCTCCAAGCTGGGCTGTGTGCA
CGAACCCCCCGTTCAGCCCGACCGCTGCGCCTTATCCGGTAACTATCGTCTTGAGTCCAACCCGGTAAGA
CACGACTTATCGCCACTGGCAGCAGCCACTGGTAACAGGATTAGCAGAGCGAGGTATGTAGGCGGTGCTA
CAGAGTTCTTGAAGTGGTGGCCTAACTACGGCTACACTAGAAGAACAGTATTTGGTATCTGCGCTCTGCT
GAAGCCAGTTACCTTCGGAAAAAGAGTTGGTAGCTCTTGATCCGGCAAACAAACCACCGCTGGTAGCGGT
GGTTTTTTTGTTTGCAAGCAGCAGATTACGCGCAGAAAAAAAGGATCTCAAGAAGATCCTTTGATCTTTT
CTACGGGGTCTGACGCTCAGTGGAACGAAAACTCACGTTAAGGGATTTTGGTCATGAGATTATCAAAAAG
GATCTTCACCTAGATCCTTTTAAATTAAAAATGAAGTTTTAAATCAATCTAAAGTATATATGAGTAAACT
TGGTCTGACAGTTACCAATGCTTAATCAGTGAGGCACCTATCTCAGCGATCTGTCTATTTCGTTCATCCA
TAGTTGCCTGACTCCCCGTCGTGTAGATAACTACGATACGGGAGGGCTTACCATCTGGCCCCAGTGCTGC
AATGATACCGCGAGACCCACGCTCACCGGCTCCAGATTTATCAGCAATAAACCAGCCAGCCGGAAGGGCC
GAGCGCAGAAGTGGTCCTGCAACTTTATCCGCCTCCATCCAGTCTATTAATTGTTGCCGGGAAGCTAGAG
TAAGTAGTTCGCCAGTTAATAGTTTGCGCAACGTTGTTGCCATTGCTACAGGCATCGTGGTGTCACGCTC
GTCGTTTGGTATGGCTTCATTCAGCTCCGGTTCCCAACGATCAAGGCGAGTTACATGATCCCCCATGTTG
TGCAAAAAAGCGGTTAGCTCCTTCGGTCCTCCGATCGTTGTCAGAAGTAAGTTGGCCGCAGTGTTATCAC
TCATGGTTATGGCAGCACTGCATAATTCTCTTACTGTCATGCCATCCGTAAGATGCTTTTCTGTGACTGG
TGAGTACTCAACCAAGTCATTCTGAGAATAGTGTATGCGGCGACCGAGTTGCTCTTGCCCGGCGTCAATA
CGGGATAATACCGCGCCACATAGCAGAACTTTAAAAGTGCTCATCATTGGAAAACGTTCTTCGGGGCGAA
AACTCTCAAGGATCTTACCGCTGTTGAGATCCAGTTCGATGTAACCCACTCGTGCACCCAACTGATCTTC
AGCATCTTTTACTTTCACCAGCGTTTCTGGGTGAGCAAAAACAGGAAGGCAAAATGCCGCAAAAAAGGGA
ATAAGGGCGACACGGAAATGTTGAATACTCATACTCTTCCTTTTTCAATATTATTGAAGCATTTATCAGG
GTTATTGTCTCATGAGCGGATACATATTTGAATGTATTTAGAAAAATAAACAAATAGGGGTTCCGCGCAC
ATTTCCCCGAAAAGTGCCACCTAAATTGTAAGCGTTAATATTTTGTTAAAATTCGCGTTAAATTTTTGTT
AAATCAGCTCATTTTTTAACCAATAGGCCGAAATCGGCAAAATCCCTTATAAATCAAAAGAATAGACCGA
GATAGGGT
[37 nt withheld, positions 6659-6695]
AAAGAACGTGGACTCCAACGTCAAAGG
[49 nt withheld, positions 6723-6771]
T
[91 nt withheld, positions 6773-6863]
G
[124 nt withheld, positions 6865-6988]
CCCATTCGCCATTCAGGCTGCGCAACTGTTGGGAAGGGCGATCGGTGCGGGCCTCTTCGCTATTACGCCA
GCTGGCGAAAGGGGGATGTGCTGCAAGGCGATTAAGTTGGGTAACGCCAGGGTTTTCCCAGTCACGACGT
TGTAAAACGACGGCCAGTGAGCGCGCGTAATACGACTCACTATAGGGCGAATTGGGTACGTCCCTAGGCC
TCCAAAAAAGCCTCCTCACTACTTCTGGAATAGCTCAGAGGCCGAGGCGGCCTCGGCCTCTGCATAAATA
AAAAAAATTAGTCAGCCATGGGGCGGAGAATGGGCGGAACTGGGCGGAGTTAGGGGCGGGATGGGCGGAG
TTAGGGGCGGGATAGCTAGAGCCAGACATGATAAGATACATTGATGAGTTTGGACAAACCACAACTAGAA
TGCAGTGAAAAAAATGCTTTATTTGTGAAATTTGTGATGCTATTGCTTTATTTGTAACCATTATAAGCTG
CAATAAACAAGTTCCTCTCACTCTCTGATATTCATTTCTTTGCAAGTTATAAATACTGAATAATAAGATG
ACATGAACTACTACTGCTAGAGATTTTCCACACTGACTAAAAGGGTCTGAGGGATCTCTAGTTACCAGAG
TCACACAACAGACGGGCACACACTACTTGAAGCACTCAAGGCAAGCTTTATTGAGGCTTAAGCAGTGGGT
TCCCTAGTTAGCCAGAGAGCTCCCAGGCTCAGATCTGGTCTAACCAGAGAGACCCAGTACAAGCAAAAAG
CAGATCTTGTCTTCGTTGGGAGTGAATTAGCCCTTCCAGTCCCCCCTTTTCTTTTAAAAAGTGGCTAAGA
TCTACAGCTGCCTTGTAAGTCATTGGTCTTAAAGGTACCGATGCATGGGGTCGTGCGCTCCTTTCGGTCG
GGCGCTGCGGGTCGTGGGGCGGGCGTCAGGCACCGGGCTTGCGGGTCATGCACCAGGTGCGCGGTCCTTC
GGGCACCTCGACGTCGGCGGTGACGGTGAAGCCGAGCCGCTCGTAGAAGGGGAGGTTGCGGGGCGCGGAG
GTCTCCAGGAAGGCGGGCACCCCGGCGCGCTCGGCCGCCTCCACTCCGGGGAGCACGACGGCGCTGCCCA
GACCCTTGCCCTGGTGGTCGGGCGAGACGCCGACGGTGGCCAGGAACCACGCGGGCTCCTTGGGCCGGTG
CGGCGCCAGGAGGCCTTCCATCTGTTGCTGCGCGGCCAGCCGGGAACCGCTCAACTCGGCCATGCGCGGG
CCGATCTCGGCGAACACCGCCCCCGCTTCGACGCTCTCCGGCGTGGTCCAGACCGCCACCGCGGCGCCGT
CGTCCGCGACCCACACCTTGCCGATGTCGAGCCCGACGCGCGTGAGGAAGAGTTCTTGCAGCTCGGTGAC
CCGCTCGATGTGGCGGTCCGGATCGACGGTGTGGCGCGTGGCGGGGTAGTCGGCGAACGCGGCGGCGAGG
GTGCGTACGGCCCTGGGGACGTCGTCGCGGGTGGCGAGGCGCACCGTGGGCTTGTACTCGGTCATGGGTC
CAGGATTCTCCTCGACGTCACCGCATGTTAGCAGACTTCCTCTGCCCTCTCCGCTGCCCTTGTACAGCTC
GTCCATGCCGAGAGTGATCCCGGCGGCGGTCACGAACTCCAGCAGGACCATGTGATCGCGCTTCTCGTTG
GGGTCTTTGCTCAGGGCGGACTGGGTGCTCAGGTAGTGGTTGTCGGGCAGCAGCACGGGGCCGTCGCCGA
TGGGGGTGTTCTGCTGGTAGTGGTCGGCGAGCTGCACGCTGCCGTCCTCGATGTTGTGGCGGATCTTGAA
GTTCACCTTGATGCCGTTCTTCTGCTTGTCGGCCATGATATAGACGTTGTGGCTGTTGTAGTTGTACTCC
AGCTTGTGCCCCAGGATGTTGCCGTCCTCCTTGAAGTCGATGCCCTTCAGCTCGATGCGGTTCACCAGGG
TGTCGCCCTCGAACTTCACCTCGGCGCGGGTCTTGTAGTTGCCGTCGTCCTTGAAGAAGATGGTGCGCTC
CTGGACGTAGCCTTCGGGCATGGCGGACTTGAAGAAGTCGTGCTGCTTCATGTGGTCGGGGTAGCGGCTG
AAGCACTGCACGCCGTAGGTCAGGGTGGTCACGAGGGTGGGCCAGGGCACGGGCAGCTTGCCGGTGGTGC
AGATGAACTTCAGGGTCAGCTTGCCGTAGGTGGCATCGCCCTCGCCCTCGCCGGACACGCTGAACTTGTG
GCCGTTTACGTCGCCGTCCAGCTCGACCAGGATGGGCACCACCCCGGTGAACAGCTCCTCGCCCTTGCTC
ACCATGGTTGTGGCCATATTATCATCGTGTTTTTCAAAGGAAAACCACGTCCCCGTGGTTCGGGGGGCCT
AGACGTTTTTTTAACCTCGACTAAACACATGTAAAGCATGTGCACCGAGGCCCCAGATCAGATCCCATAC
AATGGGGTACCTTCTGGGCATCCTTCAGCCCCTTGTTGAATACGCTTGAGGAGAGCCATTTGACTCTTTC
CACAACTATCCAACTCACAACGTGGCACTGGGGTTGTGCCGCCTTTGCAGGTGTATCTTATACACGTGGC
TTTTGGCCGCAGAGGCACCTGTCGCCAGGTGGGGGGTTCCGCTGCCTGCAAAGGGTCGCTACAGACGTTG
TTTGTCTTCAAGAAGCTT
Features (pLannotate 1.2.2; 29 found; start..end, strand, type, name):
    266..290     +  protein_bind   attB2: mutant version of attB; recombination site for the Gateway® BP reaction BP Clonase™
    294..1805    -  CDS            YAP1: YAP1_HUMAN - Also known as YAP65. Experimental evidence at protein level: Swiss-Prot protein existence level 1. [Isoform 3]: Activates the C-terminal fragment (CTF) of ERBB4 (isoform 3). From Homo sapiens (Human).
   1806..1871    -  CDS            3xFLAG: three tandem FLAG® epitope tags, followed by an enterokinase cleavage site
   1891..2401    -  promoter       hPGK promoter: human phosphoglycerate kinase 1 promoter
   2450..2567    -  misc_feature   cPPT/CTS: central polypurine tract and central termination sequence of HIV-1
   2608..2632    -  CDS            Rev (fragment): human immunodeficiency virus 1 (HIV-1) Rev protein; rev; enhances nuclear export of unspliced and incompletely spliced viral mRNAs
   3009..3242    -  misc_feature   RRE: The Rev response element (RRE) of HIV-1 allows for Rev-dependent mRNA export from the nucleus to the cytoplasm.
   3388..3751    -  CDS            HIV-1 gag (fragment): gag protein from human immunodeficiency virus 1; gag
   3735..3860    -  misc_feature   HIV-1 Ψ: packaging signal of human immunodeficiency virus type 1
   3907..4087    -  LTR            5' LTR (truncated): truncated 5' long terminal repeat (LTR) from HIV-1
   4088..4314    -  promoter       RSV promoter: Rous sarcoma virus enhancer/promoter
   4342..4360    -  promoter       T3 promoter: promoter for bacteriophage T3 RNA polymerase
   4405..4421    -  protein_bind   lac operator: The lac repressor binds to the lac operator to inhibit transcription in E. coli. This inhibition can be relieved by adding lactose or isopropyl-β-D-thiogalactopyranoside (IPTG). lac repressor encoded by lacI
   4429..4459    -  promoter       lac promoter: promoter for the E. coli lac operon
   4474..4495    -  protein_bind   CAP binding site: CAP binding activates transcription in the presence of cAMP. E. coli catabolite activator protein
   4508..4600    -  CDS            lacI (fragment): lac repressor; lacI; The lac repressor binds to the lac operator to inhibit transcription in E. coli. This inhibition can be relieved by adding lactose or isopropyl-β-D-thiogalactopyranoside (IPTG).
   4783..5371    -  rep_origin     ori: high-copy-number ColE1/pMB1/pBR322/pUC origin of replication
   5542..6402    -  CDS            AmpR: β-lactamase; bla; confers resistance to ampicillin, carbenicillin, and related antibiotics
   6403..6507    -  promoter       AmpR promoter: bla
   6560..6988    -  rep_origin     f1 ori (sequence partly withheld): f1 bacteriophage origin of replication; arrow indicates direction of (+) strand synthesis
   6993..7148    -  CDS            lacZα (fragment): LacZα fragment of β-galactosidase; lacZ fragment
   7156..7174    +  promoter       T7 promoter: promoter for bacteriophage T7 RNA polymerase
   7195..7330    -  rep_origin     SV40 ori: SV40 origin of replication
   7370..7491    -  polyA_signal   SV40 poly(A) signal: SV40 polyadenylation signal
   7563..7796    -  LTR            3' LTR (ΔU3): self-inactivating 3' long terminal repeat (LTR) from HIV-1
   7798..7881    -  CDS            nef (fragment): NEF_HV1Z2 - Experimental evidence at protein level: Swiss-Prot protein existence level 1. Extracellular Nef protein targets CD4(+) T-lymphocytes for apoptosis by interacting with CXCR4 surface receptors. From Human immunodeficiency virus type 1 group M subtype D (isolate Z2/CDC-Z34) (HIV-1).
   7924..8523    -  CDS            PuroR: puromycin N-acetyltransferase; pac from Streptomyces alboniger; confers resistance to puromycin
   8587..9303    -  CDS            EGFP: EGFP is a basic (constitutively fluorescent) green fluorescent protein published in 1996, derived from Aequorea victoria. It is reported to be a rapidly-maturing weak dimer with moderate acid sensitivity.
   9317..113     -  misc_feature   IRES (across the origin): internal ribosome entry site (IRES) of the encephalomyocarditis virus (EMCV)
