[The description below was written by a language model from this plasmid's Addgene catalogue record and pLannotate feature annotations shown in this document.]
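Description:
PGKp-GFP-YAP (5SA) is a third-generation-style, self-inactivating HIV-1 lentiviral expression vector built on pLKO.1, from which the U6-shRNA cassette was removed and the original puromycin resistance gene replaced by an IRES-GFP-T2A-puroR module. It is about 9.7 kb in total. In bacteria it is maintained at high copy through a ColE1/pUC-type origin and selected with ampicillin via β-lactamase. An f1 origin and remnants of the lac region, along with T3 and T7 promoters, are carried over from the parental backbone. The viral portion comprises an RSV promoter fused to a truncated 5' LTR, which drives genomic RNA production in packaging cells, followed by the Ψ packaging signal with a gag fragment, the RRE for Rev-dependent nuclear export, and the cPPT/CTS. A ΔU3 3' LTR inactivates LTR promoter activity after integration, and an SV40 poly(A) signal and SV40 origin lie downstream of it.

The payload is a single transcription unit driven by the human PGK promoter. It encodes human YAP1 with an N-terminal 3xFLAG tag, cloned between BamHI and EcoRI. This YAP1 carries alanine substitutions at five LATS phosphorylation sites (S61, S109, S127, S164, S397), so the protein escapes inhibitory Hippo pathway phosphorylation and is constitutively overactive. An attB2 Gateway site follows the coding sequence. Downstream, an EMCV IRES allows translation of EGFP from the same mRNA. According to the catalogue entry, EGFP is linked through a T2A peptide to puromycin N-acetyltransferase, although the T2A is not itself annotated in the feature table. GFP is therefore a separate co-expressed reporter, not a fusion to YAP. Transduced mammalian cells can be tracked by fluorescence and selected with puromycin, and the vector is intended for stable, constitutive expression of hyperactive YAP.
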