Addgene plasmid #174174: PGKp-GFP-YAP (5SA)
Purpose: Lentiviral vector to constitutively express overactive YAP (5 LATS phosporylation sites mutated to Ala) under control of the human PGK promoter.
Depositing lab: Rod Bremner. Depositing organization: Sinai Health System. Publication: Binary pan-cancer classes with distinct vulnerabilities defined by pro- or anti-cancer YAP/TEAD activity. Pearson JD, Huang K, Pacal M, McCurdy SR, Lu S, Aubry A, Yu T, Wadosky KM, Zhang L, Wang T, Gregorieff A, Ahmad M, Dimaras H, Langille E, Cole SPC, Monnier PP, Lok BH, Tsao MS, Akeno N, Schramek D, Wikenheiser-Brokamp KA, Knudsen ES, Witkiewicz AK, Wrana JL, Goodrich DW, Bremner R. Cancer Cell. 2021 Jul 13. pii: S1535-6108(21)00338-X. doi: 10.1016/j.ccell.2021.06.016. PubMed 34270926.
Backbone
  Vector backbone: pLKO.1
  Backbone size w/o insert (bp): 8100
  Total vector size (bp): 9660
  Modifications to backbone: U6-shRNA sequence was removed and the original puromycin resistance gene was replaced with an IRES-GFP-T2A-puroR sequence.
  Vector type: Mammalian Expression, Lentiviral
  Selectable markers: Puromycin
Growth in bacteria
  Bacterial resistance: Ampicillin, 100 μg/mL
  Growth temperature: 37°C
  Growth strain: NEB Stable
  Growth instructions: Recommend TB over LB media.
  Copy number: High Copy
Gene/Insert
  Gene/Insert name: YAP (alt name: YAP1)
  Species: H. sapiens (human)
  Insert size (bp): 1584
  Mutation: Five LATS phosphorylation sites (S61, S109, S127, S164, S397) mutated to Alanine.
  Entrez Gene: YAP1 (a.k.a. COB1, YAP, YAP-1, YAP2, YAP65, YKI)
  Promoter: PGK
  Tag / fusion protein: 3x FLAG tag (N terminal on insert)
  Cloning method: Restriction Enzyme; 5′ cloning site BamHI (not destroyed); 3′ cloning site EcoRI (not destroyed)
  Sequencing primers: 5′ CAATAGCGGCTGCTCAG
Resource information
  A portion of this plasmid was derived from a plasmid made by: Jeff Wrana
Terms and licenses: Academic/Nonprofit Terms; Industry Terms: Not Available to Industry
How to cite: PGKp-GFP-YAP (5SA) was a gift from Rod Bremner (Addgene plasmid # 174174 ; http://n2t.net/addgene:174174 ; RRID:Addgene_174174)
